>Addgene plasmid #39621 | KHBD00520 | depositor partial sequence | sequence record 50061 | KHBD00520 sequence 1383 bps
ATGAATCTGCTCATGGATAGCATGCCGTCGCACGCGAATCCTGGCCAGCGTCGCCCAACGCCGCCTCAGC
ACGCCGAGCTTAGGATCTCCACATCACCGCAACAGTCACCGCAGCAAAATCAAACCACTAATCACAATAA
CAACAATGAGACACCCACATCGCCACCGGGTGGAAAGACCACTCTTAAACGCGCCTTCGATGTGGCCTTC
CTCATGATGCCCGATGAACGGATTAAGCAAAAGCAGGCCGAGAAGCAGGCTCGCCTTCAAGAGGCACTGC
ACCATCATCACCACCAACAGCAGCAGCAGCAGATGAGCCACTATCCCACAGATTTGTCTCCTCGAGGAAC
CTCCTCGCAACCACCTTCGCCGGCGGCACTGGAGTACATTAGTCTGTTGGAGGCACGCCAGCGGTATCCA
CAGATCAGCATCCGTTCGCCGCGGGTTTATGATGATCCCAGTGTGGTCATACCCCTGGTGGATTCTCCAG
AGGCACCATCAACTTCTTCACCACCACCGCCCATGCGCAGCGCTTTTACCAAAGTAGCCTCCTCGTCGCT
GTCCACTTCATCATCCTCACCATCGACCACTTCACGTTTGGAGTCACCGGTGGATGTGGGTGCTCCGCCC
TTAAGTCCCGATCAGCTAAGCTGTCACTCGATAAGTCCACCGTTGGTGACACCTCCACCAAGAACCAATA
GCGGTGGCCAGAATCCAAATCCCCTGCCAGCAAATCCCATTGTGTACCACAACTTCCGACCGGAGTATCA
GTTTAACGGAGCCTTCCAGGCGGTGAATCCCATGCAGGCTCTGCAGGCACAGCAGCGTCTCAAGCAGCAG
TTGTTGTACACCCGTCCACCAGGACCGGGAAACCCTAATGGAGGAGGACCTACTATGCAGGCAAACTCAC
CACCGGGTCCACCGTCGGAGTTTCTGCATGCCTATCCCGGATTTGCTCCGCCACCACATCCATTCGCGGT
ATCCCAACCTCTCCAGAATCCTGCTGCAGCAGCCATTCTCTCCACGTTGATTCCACCCACATTGGCATCC
ACTTTTACACTGACCGCTCAGAATGTGTGCGCCAAGTGCAACATAAGTTTCCGGATGACTAGTGATCTGG
TGTATCACATGCGATCCCATCACAAAAGCGAAGTGGCCTGCGATCCGAATCGACGGAAGCGGGAGGAGAA
ACTCCGATGTCCCGTCTGCCAGGAGACTTTCAGGGAGCGACACCATCTAACGCGACACATGACCGCCCAC
CAGGACAAGGCCAGTGATCACCAGCCGCAGCTGGAGGACTCATCCTCATCTGCCGGTGACAACGAGATCA
TCAACGTGGTCGGCGGCACACCGCCAGGTCGCCGAATGGGTGGTATGCCCAAA
