>Addgene plasmid #39621 | KHBD00520 | addgene partial sequence | sequence record 51726 | M13Rev
AATAATGATTTTATTTTGACTGATAGTGACCTGTTCGTTGCAACAAATTGATAAGCAATGCTTTCTTATA
ATGCCAACTTTGTACAAGAAAGTTGGCAATTTGGGCATACCACCCATTCGGCGACCTGGCGGTGTGCCGC
CGACCACGTTGATGATCTCGTTGTCACCGGCAGATGAGGATGAGTCCTCCAGCTGCGGCTGGTGATCACT
GGCCTTGTCCTGGTGGGCGGTCATGTGTCGCGTTAGATGGTGTCGCTCCCTGAAAGTCTCCTGGCAGACG
GGACATCGGAGTTTCTCCTCCCGCTTCCGTCGATTCGGATCGCAGGCCACTTCGCTTTTGTGATGGGATC
GCATGTGATACACCAGATCACTAGTCATCCGGAAACTTATGTTGCACTTGGCGCACACATTCTGAGCGGT
CAGTGTAAAAGTGGATGCCAATGTGGGTGGAATCAACGTGGAGAGAATGGCTGCTGCAGCAGGATTCTGG
AGAGGTTGGGATACCGCGAATGGATGTGGTGGCGGAGCAAATCCGGGATAGGCATGCAGAAACTCCGACG
GTGGACCCGGTGGTGAGTTTGCCTGCATAGTAGGTCCTCCTCCATTAGGGTTTCCCGGTCCTGGTGGACG
GGTGTACAACAACTGCTGCTTGAGACGCTGCTGTGCCTGCAGAGCCTGCATGGGATTCACCGCCTGGAAG
GCTCCGTTAAACTGATACTCCGGTCGGAAGTTGTGGTACACAATGGGATTTGCTGGCAGGGGATTTGGAT
TCTGGCCACCGCTATTGGTTCTTGGTGGAGGTGTCACCAACGGTGGACTTATCGAGTGACAGCTTAGCTG
ATCGG
