[The description below was written by a language model from this plasmid's Addgene catalogue record.]
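Description:
KHBD00520 is a Gateway entry clone built in the pDONR221 backbone (Invitrogen), carrying the open reading frame of the Drosophila melanogaster gene CG13287 (FBgn0035643). The insert is recorded as 1383 bp in a backbone of about 2.5 kb once the donor cassette is replaced. The plasmid is maintained at high copy number in standard E. coli cloning strains and selected with kanamycin. No feature table accompanies the record, so the positions of individual elements are not documented. As a Gateway-cloned pDONR221 derivative, the ORF would be expected to sit between attL recombination sites generated by the BP reaction, with M13 forward and reverse primer sites flanking the insert for sequence verification.

The construct has no promoter, so it is not an expression vector. It serves as a shuttle from which the coding sequence can be moved by LR recombination into any compatible Gateway destination vector, which then supplies the promoter, tags and host-specific elements. The depositor notes that ORFs in this collection were cloned open-ended, without a stop codon. This allows in-frame C-terminal fusions to tags or functional domains encoded by the destination vector, and also means a stop codon must be supplied downstream.

The clone belongs to a collection associated with a study on automated protein–DNA interaction screening of Drosophila regulatory elements. This suggests the ORFs were assembled as a resource for testing fly proteins for binding to regulatory DNA. The record does not describe the function of CG13287 or the specific destination vectors used.
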