Addgene plasmid #39621: KHBD00520
Depositing lab: Bart Deplancke. Depositing organization: Swiss Federal Institute of Technology (EPFL). Publication: Automated protein-DNA interaction screening of Drosophila regulatory elements. Korneel Hens, Jean-Daniel Feuz, Alina Isakova, Antonina Lagovitina, Andreas Massouras, Julien Bryois, Patrick Callaerts, Susan E. Celniker, Bart Deplancke. Nat Methods. 2011 Oct 30;8(12):1065-70. 10.1038/nmeth.1763 PubMed 22037703.
Backbone
  Vector backbone: pDONR221
  Backbone manufacturer: Invitrogen
  Backbone size w/o insert (bp): 2536
  Vector type: Gateway DONR vector
Growth in bacteria
  Bacterial resistance: Kanamycin, 50 μg/mL
  Growth temperature: 37°C
  Growth strain: DH5alpha
  Copy number: High Copy
Gene/Insert
  Gene/Insert name: CG13287 (alt name: FBgn0035643)
  Species: D. melanogaster (fly)
  Insert size (bp): 1383
  Entrez Gene: CG13287 (a.k.a. Dmel_CG13287, Dmel\CG13287)
  Promoter: none
  Cloning method: Gateway Cloning
  Sequencing primers: 5′ M13-F20; 3′ M13R
Terms and licenses: Academic/Nonprofit Terms; Industry Terms: Not Available to Industry
Depositor comments: Please note that the ORFs in this collection were cloned open-ended (without a stop codon).
How to cite: KHBD00520 was a gift from Bart Deplancke (Addgene plasmid # 39621 ; http://n2t.net/addgene:39621 ; RRID:Addgene_39621)
